Addgene plasmid #98677: RNAPII_CTD27-52_N2A
Purpose: Expresses 6xHis-tagged C-terminal domain of RNA polymerase II with N2A
Depositing lab: Nicolas Fawzi. Depositing organization: Brown University. Publication: Lysines in the RNA Polymerase II C-Terminal Domain Contribute to TAF15 Fibril Recruitment. Janke AM, Seo DH, Rahmanian V, Conicella AE, Mathews KL, Burke KA, Mittal J, Fawzi NL. Biochemistry. 2017 Oct 11. doi: 10.1021/acs.biochem.7b00310. PubMed 28945358.
Backbone
  Vector backbone: pJ411
  Vector type: Bacterial Expression
Growth in bacteria
  Bacterial resistance: Kanamycin, 50 μg/mL
  Growth temperature: 37°C
  Growth strain: DH5alpha
  Copy number: High Copy
Gene/Insert
  Gene/Insert name: RNA polymerase II C-terminal domain
  Species: H. sapiens (human)
  Mutation: N1775A, N1782A
  Entrez Gene: POLR2A (a.k.a. NEDHIB, POLR2, POLRA, RPB1, RPBh1, RPO2, RPOL2, RpIILS, hRPB220, hsRPB1)
  Tag / fusion protein: 6xHis (N terminal on backbone)
  Cloning method: Restriction Enzyme; 5′ cloning site Unknown (unknown if destroyed); 3′ cloning site Unknown (unknown if destroyed)
Terms and licenses: Academic/Nonprofit Terms; Industry Terms: Not Available to Industry
How to cite: RNAPII_CTD27-52_N2A was a gift from Nicolas Fawzi (Addgene plasmid # 98677 ; http://n2t.net/addgene:98677 ; RRID:Addgene_98677)
