[The description below was written by a language model from this plasmid's Addgene catalogue record and pLannotate feature annotations shown in this document.]
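Description:
RNAPII_CTD27-52_N2A is a bacterial expression plasmid built on the pJ411 backbone for producing a fragment of the human RNA polymerase II largest subunit (POLR2A/RPB1) in E. coli. As the name indicates, the insert appears to cover heptad repeats 27–52 of the C-terminal domain. It carries two asparagine-to-alanine substitutions (N1775A and N1782A), hence "N2A". An N-terminal 6xHis tag supplied by the backbone allows metal-affinity purification of the recombinant protein.

The sequenced plasmid is 4,605 nt. Its feature table shows a T7 promoter immediately followed by a lac operator, and a T7 terminator roughly 700 nt downstream. The coding sequence for the tagged CTD was not annotated, but it presumably occupies the interval between these elements. A plasmid-borne lacI gene with its own promoter supplies lac repressor, which keeps transcription off until IPTG or lactose is added. Expression therefore requires a host that provides T7 RNA polymerase. The plasmid replicates from a high-copy ColE1/pUC-type origin and is selected with kanamycin through an aph(3')-Ia KanR gene driven by a bla-type promoter fragment. The rrnB T1 and T2 terminator fragments likely insulate the backbone modules from read-through transcription. The short KanR, 5S rRNA and lacZα hits look like vestigial backbone sequence rather than functional parts. The restriction sites used for cloning are not recorded.

The associated publication examines how residues in the CTD, particularly lysines, contribute to its recruitment to TAF15 fibrils. This variant is thus suited to producing purified mutant CTD for in vitro biochemical and biophysical comparison with the wild-type sequence.
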