Features (pLannotate 1.2.2; 13 found; start..end, strand, type, name):
      1..19      +  promoter       T7 promoter: promoter for bacteriophage T7 RNA polymerase
     20..44      +  protein_bind   lac operator: The lac repressor binds to the lac operator to inhibit transcription in E. coli. This inhibition can be relieved by adding lactose or isopropyl-β-D-thiogalactopyranoside (IPTG). lac repressor encoded by lacI
    760..807     +  terminator     T7 terminator: transcription terminator for bacteriophage T7 RNA polymerase
    867..907     -  terminator     rrnB T1 terminator (fragment): transcription terminator T1 from the E. coli rrnB gene
    909..1024    -  ncRNA          5S rRNA: Accession: RF00001 - 5S ribosomal RNA
   1055..1079    +  CDS            KanR (fragment): aminoglycoside phosphotransferase; aph(3')-Ia; confers resistance to kanamycin in bacteria or G418 (Geneticin®) in eukaryotes
   1109..1205    +  promoter       AmpR promoter (fragment): bla
   1208..2017    +  CDS            KanR: aminoglycoside phosphotransferase; aph(3')-Ia; confers resistance to kanamycin in bacteria or G418 (Geneticin®) in eukaryotes
   2026..2099    +  promoter       lacI promoter (fragment): lacI
   2100..3179    +  CDS            lacI: LACI_ECOLI - Experimental evidence at protein level: Swiss-Prot protein existence level 1. Repressor of the lactose operon. Binds allolactose as an inducer. From Escherichia coli (strain K12).
   3268..3856    +  rep_origin     ori: high-copy-number ColE1/pMB1/pBR322/pUC origin of replication
   4081..4098    +  terminator     rrnB T2 terminator (fragment): transcription terminator T2 from the E. coli rrnB gene
   4123..4142    -  CDS            lacZα (fragment): LacZα fragment of β-galactosidase; lacZ fragment
>Addgene plasmid #98677 | RNAPII_CTD27-52_N2A | addgene full sequence | sequence record 189302 | Addgene NGS Result
TAATACGACTCACTATAGGGGAATTGTGAGCGGATAACAATTCCCCTCTAGAAATAATTTTGTTTAACTT
TTGAAGGAGATATACCATGGGCAGCGATAAGATCCACCACCACCATCATCATGAGAATCTGTATTTTCAA
GGTCATATGAGCCCGGCTTACACGCCGACCTCGCCGGCCTATTCTCCTACCTCCCCGAGCTATAGCCCTA
CTAGCCCGAGCTACTCCCCGACCAGCCCAAGCTACAGCCCGAGCTCCCCGCGTTACACGCCGCAGAGCCC
GACCTATACGCCGAGCTCTCCGAGCTATTCCCCGAGCAGCCCGTCTTATAGCCCGGCGAGCCCGAAATAT
ACCCCAACCTCTCCGTCTTACAGCCCGTCCAGCCCGGAATACACTCCGACGTCCCCGAAATACAGCCCGA
CTTCGCCGAAATATTCCCCGACCTCCCCGAAGTATAGCCCAACCAGCCCGACGTACAGCCCGACCACCCC
GAAGTACAGCCCAACGTCGCCGACGTATTCGCCTACCAGCCCGGTTTACACCCCGACCTCTCCGAAATAC
TCCCCTACGAGCCCGACTTACTCTCCGACTAGCCCGAAGTACTCTCCAACCTCCCCGACCTACAGCCCTA
CCAGCCCAAAGGGCAGCACCTATTCACCGACGAGCCCGGGTTACTCGCCGACCAGCCCTACCTACAGCCT
GACCAGCCCAGCGATTAGCCCGGACGATAGCGACGAAGAGAACTAATAACTCGAGCCCCCTAGCATAACC
CCTTGGGGCCTCTAAACGGGTCTTGAGGGGTTTTTTGCCCCTGAGACGCGTCAATCGAGTTCGTACCTAA
GGGCGACACCCCCTAATTAGCCCGGGCGAAAGGCCCAGTCTTTCGACTGAGCCTTTCGTTTTATTTGATG
CCTGGCAGTTCCCTACTCTCGCATGGGGAGTCCCCACACTACCATCGGCGCTACGGCGTTTCACTTCTGA
GTTCGGCATGGGGTCAGGTGGGACCACCGCGCTACTGCCGCCAGGCAAACAAGGGGTGTTATGAGCCATA
TTCAGGTATAAATGGGCTCGCGATAATGTTCAGAATTGGTTAATTGGTTGTAACACTGACCCCTATTTGT
TTATTTTTCTAAATACATTCAAATATGTATCCGCTCATGAGACAATAACCCTGATAAATGCTTCAATAAT
ATTGAAAAAGGAAGAATATGAGCCATATTCAACGGGAAACGTCGAGGCCGCGATTAAATTCCAACATGGA
TGCTGATTTATATGGGTATAAATGGGCTCGCGATAATGTCGGGCAATCAGGTGCGACAATCTATCGCTTG
TATGGGAAGCCCGATGCGCCAGAGTTGTTTCTGAAACATGGCAAAGGTAGCGTTGCCAATGATGTTACAG
ATGAGATGGTCAGACTAAACTGGCTGACGGAATTTATGCCACTTCCGACCATCAAGCATTTTATCCGTAC
TCCTGATGATGCATGGTTACTCACCACTGCGATCCCCGGAAAAACAGCGTTCCAGGTATTAGAAGAATAT
CCTGATTCAGGTGAAAATATTGTTGATGCGCTGGCAGTGTTCCTGCGCCGGTTGCACTCGATTCCTGTTT
GTAATTGTCCTTTTAACAGCGATCGCGTATTTCGCCTCGCTCAGGCGCAATCACGAATGAATAACGGTTT
GGTTGATGCGAGTGATTTTGATGACGAGCGTAATGGCTGGCCTGTTGAACAAGTCTGGAAAGAAATGCAT
AAACTTTTGCCATTCTCACCGGATTCAGTCGTCACTCATGGTGATTTCTCACTTGATAACCTTATTTTTG
ACGAGGGGAAATTAATAGGTTGTATTGATGTTGGACGAGTCGGAATCGCAGACCGATACCAGGATCTTGC
CATCCTATGGAACTGCCTCGGTGAGTTTTCTCCTTCATTACAGAAACGGCTTTTTCAAAAATATGGTATT
GATAATCCTGATATGAATAAATTGCAATTTCATTTGATGCTCGATGAGTTTTTCTAAGCGGCGCGCCATC
GAATGGCGCAAAACCTTTCGCGGTATGGCATGATAGCGCCCGGAAGAGAGTCAATTCAGGGTGGTGAATA
TGAAACCAGTAACGTTATACGATGTCGCAGAGTATGCCGGTGTCTCTTATCAGACCGTTTCCCGCGTGGT
GAACCAGGCCAGCCACGTTTCTGCGAAAACGCGGGAAAAAGTGGAAGCGGCGATGGCGGAGCTGAATTAC
ATTCCCAACCGCGTGGCACAACAACTGGCGGGCAAACAGTCGTTGCTGATTGGCGTTGCCACCTCCAGTC
TGGCCCTGCACGCGCCGTCGCAAATTGTCGCGGCGATTAAATCTCGCGCCGATCAACTGGGTGCCAGCGT
GGTGGTGTCGATGGTAGAACGAAGCGGCGTCGAAGCCTGTAAAGCGGCGGTGCACAATCTTCTCGCGCAA
CGCGTCAGTGGGCTGATCATTAACTATCCGCTGGATGACCAGGATGCCATTGCTGTGGAAGCTGCCTGCA
CTAATGTTCCGGCGTTATTTCTTGATGTCTCTGACCAGACACCCATCAACAGTATTATTTTCTCCCATGA
GGACGGTACGCGACTGGGCGTGGAGCATCTGGTCGCATTGGGTCACCAGCAAATCGCGCTGTTAGCGGGC
CCATTAAGTTCTGTCTCGGCGCGTCTGCGTCTGGCTGGCTGGCATAAATATCTCACTCGCAATCAAATTC
AGCCGATAGCGGAACGGGAAGGCGACTGGAGTGCCATGTCCGGTTTTCAACAAACCATGCAAATGCTGAA
TGAGGGCATCGTTCCCACTGCGATGCTGGTTGCCAACGATCAGATGGCGCTGGGCGCAATGCGCGCCATT
ACCGAGTCCGGGCTGCGCGTTGGTGCGGATATCTCGGTAGTGGGATACGACGATACCGAAGATAGCTCAT
GTTATATCCCGCCGTTAACCACCATCAAACAGGATTTTCGCCTGCTGGGGCAAACCAGCGTGGACCGCTT
GCTGCAACTCTCTCAGGGCCAGGCGGTGAAGGGCAATCAGCTGTTGCCAGTCTCACTGGTGAAAAGAAAA
ACCACCCTGGCGCCCAATACGCAAACCGCCTCTCCCCGCGCGTTGGCCGATTCATTAATGCAGCTGGCAC
GACAGGTTTCCCGACTGGAAAGCGGGCAGTGACTCATGACCAAAATCCCTTAACGTGAGTTACGCGCGCG
TCGTTCCACTGAGCGTCAGACCCCGTAGAAAAGATCAAAGGATCTTCTTGAGATCCTTTTTTTCTGCGCG
TAATCTGCTGCTTGCAAACAAAAAAACCACCGCTACCAGCGGTGGTTTGTTTGCCGGATCAAGAGCTACC
AACTCTTTTTCCGAAGGTAACTGGCTTCAGCAGAGCGCAGATACCAAATACTGTTCTTCTAGTGTAGCCG
TAGTTAGCCCACCACTTCAAGAACTCTGTAGCACCGCCTACATACCTCGCTCTGCTAATCCTGTTACCAG
TGGCTGCTGCCAGTGGCGATAAGTCGTGTCTTACCGGGTTGGACTCAAGACGATAGTTACCGGATAAGGC
GCAGCGGTCGGGCTGAACGGGGGGTTCGTGCACACAGCCCAGCTTGGAGCGAACGACCTACACCGAACTG
AGATACCTACAGCGTGAGCTATGAGAAAGCGCCACGCTTCCCGAAGGGAGAAAGGCGGACAGGTATCCGG
TAAGCGGCAGGGTCGGAACAGGAGAGCGCACGAGGGAGCTTCCAGGGGGAAACGCCTGGTATCTTTATAG
TCCTGTCGGGTTTCGCCACCTCTGACTTGAGCGTCGATTTTTGTGATGCTCGTCAGGGGGGCGGAGCCTA
TGGAAAAACGCCAGCAACGCGGCCTTTTTACGGTTCCTGGCCTTTTGCTGGCCTTTTGCTCACATGTTCT
TTCCTGCGTTATCCCCTGATTCTGTGGATAACCGTATTACCGCCTTTGAGTGAGCTGATACCGCTCGCCG
CAGCCGAACGACCGAGCGCAGCGAGTCAGTGAGCGAGGAAGCGGAAGGCGAGAGTAGGGAACTGCCAGGC
ATCAAACTAAGCAGAAGGCCCCTGACGGATGGCCTTTTTGCGTTTCTACAAACTCTTTCTGTGTTGTAAA
ACGACGGCCAGTCTTAAGCTCGGGCCCCCTGGGCGGTTCTGATAACGAGTAATCGTTAATCCGCAAATAA
CGTAAAAACCCGCTTCGGCGGGTTTTTTTATGGGGGGAGTTTAGGGAAAGAGCATTTGTCAGAATATTTA
AGGGCGCCTGTCACTTTGCTTGATATATGAGAATTATTTAACCTTATAAATGAGAAAAAAGCAACGCACT
TTAAATAAGATACGTTGCTTTTTCGATTGATGAACACCTATAATTAAACTATTCATCTATTATTTATGAT
TTTTTGTATATACAATATTTCTAGTTTGTTAAAGAGAATTAAGAAAATAAATCTCGAAAATAATAAAGGG
AAAATCAGTTTTTGATATCAAAATTATACATGTCAACGATAATACAAAATATAATACAAACTATAAGATG
TTATCAGTATTTATTATGCATTTAGAATAAATTTTGTGTCGCCCTTCCGCGAAAT
